Addgene plasmid #45605: pKD4
Depositing lab: Barry L. Wanner. Depositing organization: Purdue University. Publication: One-step inactivation of chromosomal genes in Escherichia coli K-12 using PCR products. Datsenko KA, Wanner BL. Proc Natl Acad Sci U S A. 2000 Jun 6;97(12):6640-5. 10.1073/pnas.120163297 PubMed 10829079.
Backbone
  Vector backbone: pANTSγ
  Backbone manufacturer: M. Koob (University of Wisconsin, Madison)
  Total vector size (bp): 3267
  Vector type: Bacterial Expression
Growth in bacteria
  Bacterial resistance: Ampicillin and Kanamycin, 100 & 50 μg/mL
  Growth temperature: 37°C
  Growth strain: DH5a lambda pir
  Copy number: Unknown
Gene/Insert
  Gene/Insert name: FRT-kan-FRT
  Promoter: R6K
  Cloning method: Unknown
  Sequencing primers: 5′ R6K-3'; 3′ rrnB-T1-term-F
Terms and licenses: Academic/Nonprofit Terms; Industry Terms: Not Available to Industry
Depositor comments: This is a template plasmids for frt-flanked kan cassette. The kan cassette originally came from pCP15. pKD3 and pKD4 are identical except for the region between the FRT sites, so they create an identical scar that has stop codons in all six reading frames. As drawn in the map, this scar has an idealized ribosome binding site and start codon for downstream (rightward) gene expression.
How to cite: pKD4 was a gift from Barry L. Wanner (Addgene plasmid # 45605 ; http://n2t.net/addgene:45605 ; RRID:Addgene_45605)
