[The description below was written by a language model from this plasmid's Addgene catalogue record and pLannotate feature annotations shown in this document.]
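Description:
pKD4 is a 3,267 bp bacterial template plasmid built on the pANTSγ backbone. It supplies an FRT-flanked kanamycin resistance cassette for PCR-based, one-step inactivation of chromosomal genes in Escherichia coli K-12. It replicates from the R6K γ origin, which depends on the R6K initiator protein pi. The plasmid can therefore be maintained only in pir-positive hosts, such as the lambda pir derivative of DH5α listed in the record, and it behaves as a non-replicating (suicide) molecule in ordinary strains. This keeps carried-over template from giving false-positive resistant colonies. Selection is by ampicillin, through a β-lactamase gene with its own bla promoter, together with kanamycin. The catalogue lists "R6K" in the promoter field, but this appears to refer to the origin region used as a sequencing-primer site rather than to a true promoter, and the record does not annotate a separate promoter for the kanamycin gene.

The payload is the neo (nptII) coding sequence, which the depositor says originally came from pCP15. It is flanked by partial Tn5 transposase and bleomycin-resistance sequences that are remnants of its Tn5 origin. One full-length and one minimal FRT site bracket this region. rrnB T1 and T2 terminators lie elsewhere on the backbone. In use, the cassette is amplified with primers carrying homology to a chromosomal target and recombined into the genome. FLP recombinase can then excise the marker. According to the depositor, pKD3 and pKD4 differ only between the FRT sites. Both therefore leave the same scar, which has stop codons in all six reading frames plus an idealized ribosome binding site and start codon to support expression of downstream genes.
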