Features (pLannotate 1.2.2; 10 found; start..end, strand, type, name):
     51..98      -  protein_bind   FRT: FLP-mediated recombination occurs in the 8-bp core sequence TCTAGAAA (Turan and Bode, 2011). FLP recombinase from the Saccharomyces cerevisiae 2μ plasmid
     92..427     +  CDS            tnpA (fragment): TN5P_ECOLX - Also known as tnp. Experimental evidence at protein level: Swiss-Prot protein existence level 1. Mediates transposition of transposon Tn5 by a 'cut and paste' mechanism. First, the monomeric transposase binds the 19 bp inverted DNA repeats flanking the transposon. Then, dimerization of the DNA- bound transposase creates a synaptic DNA complex. After nicking of the first DNA strand, excision of the transposon proceeds through a series of intermediates. The transposase then mediates the insertion of the transposon at a new site by strand transfer. The activity of the wild- type tran
    459..1250    +  CDS            neo: KKA2_KLEPN - Also known as kan, nptII. Experimental evidence at protein level: Swiss-Prot protein existence level 1. Resistance to kanamycin, neomycin, paromomycin, ribostamycin, butirosin and gentamicin B. From Klebsiella pneumoniae.
   1274..1426    +  CDS            ble (fragment): BLE_KLEPN - Experimental evidence at protein level: Swiss-Prot protein existence level 1. Binding protein with a strong affinity to the bleomycin family of antibiotics. Binds to CL990; an antimitotic-antibiotic compound. From Klebsiella pneumoniae.
   1444..1477    -  protein_bind   FRT (minimal): supports FLP-mediated excision but not integration (Turan and Bode, 2011) FLP recombinase from the Saccharomyces cerevisiae 2μ plasmid
   1526..1908    -  rep_origin     R6K γ ori: γ replication origin from E. coli plasmid R6K; requires the R6K initiator protein pi for replication
   1979..2839    -  CDS            AmpR: β-lactamase; bla; confers resistance to ampicillin, carbenicillin, and related antibiotics
   2840..2944    -  promoter       AmpR promoter: bla
   3035..3121    +  terminator     rrnB T1 terminator: Escherichia coli rrnB; transcription terminator T1 from the E. coli rrnB gene
   3213..3240    +  terminator     rrnB T2 terminator: transcription terminator T2 from the E. coli rrnB gene
>Addgene plasmid #45605 | pKD4 | depositor full sequence | sequence record 63916 | pKD4 sequence 3267 bps
AGATTGCAGCATTACACGTCTTGAGCGATTGTGTAGGCTGGAGCTGCTTCGAAGTTCCTATACTTTCTAG
AGAATAGGAACTTCGGAATAGGAACTTCAAGATCCCCTCACGCTGCCGCAAGCACTCAGGGCGCAAGGGC
TGCTAAAGGAAGCGGAACACGTAGAAAGCCAGTCCGCAGAAACGGTGCTGACCCCGGATGAATGTCAGCT
ACTGGGCTATCTGGACAAGGGAAAACGCAAGCGCAAAGAGAAAGCAGGTAGCTTGCAGTGGGCTTACATG
GCGATAGCTAGACTGGGCGGTTTTATGGACAGCAAGCGAACCGGAATTGCCAGCTGGGGCGCCCTCTGGT
AAGGTTGGGAAGCCCTGCAAAGTAAACTGGATGGCTTTCTTGCCGCCAAGGATCTGATGGCGCAGGGGAT
CAAGATCTGATCAAGAGACAGGATGAGGATCGTTTCGCATGATTGAACAAGATGGATTGCACGCAGGTTC
TCCGGCCGCTTGGGTGGAGAGGCTATTCGGCTATGACTGGGCACAACAGACAATCGGCTGCTCTGATGCC
GCCGTGTTCCGGCTGTCAGCGCAGGGGCGCCCGGTTCTTTTTGTCAAGACCGACCTGTCCGGTGCCCTGA
ATGAACTGCAGGACGAGGCAGCGCGGCTATCGTGGCTGGCCACGACGGGCGTTCCTTGCGCAGCTGTGCT
CGACGTTGTCACTGAAGCGGGAAGGGACTGGCTGCTATTGGGCGAAGTGCCGGGGCAGGATCTCCTGTCA
TCTCACCTTGCTCCTGCCGAGAAAGTATCCATCATGGCTGATGCAATGCGGCGGCTGCATACGCTTGATC
CGGCTACCTGCCCATTCGACCACCAAGCGAAACATCGCATCGAGCGAGCACGTACTCGGATGGAAGCCGG
TCTTGTCGATCAGGATGATCTGGACGAAGAGCATCAGGGGCTCGCGCCAGCCGAACTGTTCGCCAGGCTC
AAGGCGCGCATGCCCGACGGCGAGGATCTCGTCGTGACCCATGGCGATGCCTGCTTGCCGAATATCATGG
TGGAAAATGGCCGCTTTTCTGGATTCATCGACTGTGGCCGGCTGGGTGTGGCGGACCGCTATCAGGACAT
AGCGTTGGCTACCCGTGATATTGCTGAAGAGCTTGGCGGCGAATGGGCTGACCGCTTCCTCGTGCTTTAC
GGTATCGCCGCTCCCGATTCGCAGCGCATCGCCTTCTATCGCCTTCTTGACGAGTTCTTCTGAGCGGGAC
TCTGGGGTTCGAAATGACCGACCAAGCGACGCCCAACCTGCCATCACGAGATTTCGATTCCACCGCCGCC
TTCTATGAAAGGTTGGGCTTCGGAATCGTTTTCCGGGACGCCGGCTGGATGATCCTCCAGCGCGGGGATC
TCATGCTGGAGTTCTTCGCCCACCCCAGCTTCAAAAGCGCTCTGAAGTTCCTATACTTTCTAGAGAATAG
GAACTTCGGAATAGGAACTAAGGAGGATATTCATATGGACCATGGCTAATTCCCATGTCAGCCGTTAAGT
GTTCCTGTGTCACTGAAAATTGCTTTGAGAGGCTCTAAGGGCTTCTCAGTGCGTTACATCCCTGGCTTGT
TGTCCACAACCGTTAAACCTTAAAAGCTTTAAAAGCCTTATATATTCTTTTTTTTCTTATAAAACTTAAA
ACCTTAGAGGCTATTTAAGTTGCTGATTTATATTAATTTTATTGTTCAAACATGAGAGCTTAGTACGTGA
AACATGAGAGCTTAGTACGTTAGCCATGAGAGCTTAGTACGTTAGCCATGAGGGTTTAGTTCGTTAAACA
TGAGAGCTTAGTACGTTAAACATGAGAGCTTAGTACGTGAAACATGAGAGCTTAGTACGTACTATCAACA
GGTTGAACTGCGGATCTTGCGGCCGCAAAAATTAAAAATGAAGTTTTAAATCAATCTAAAGTATATATGA
GTAAACTTGGTCTGACAGTTACCAATGCTTAATCAGTGAGGCACCTATCTCAGCGATCTGTCTATTTCGT
TCATCCATAGTTGCCTGACTCCCCGTCGTGTAGATAACTACGATACGGGAGGGCTTACCATCTGGCCCCA
GTGCTGCAATGATACCGCGAGACCCACGCTCACCGGCTCCAGATTTATCAGCAATAAACCAGCCAGCCGG
AAGGGCCGAGCGCAGAAGTGGTCCTGCAACTTTATCCGCCTCCATCCAGTCTATTAATTGTTGCCGGGAA
GCTAGAGTAAGTAGTTCGCCAGTTAATAGTTTGCGCAACGTTGTTGCCATTGCTACAGGCATCGTGGTGT
CACGCTCGTCGTTTGGTATGGCTTCATTCAGCTCCGGTTCCCAACGATCAAGGCGAGTTACATGATCCCC
CATGTTGTGCAAAAAAGCGGTTAGCTCCTTCGGTCCTCCGATCGTTGTCAGAAGTAAGTTGGCCGCAGTG
TTATCACTCATGGTTATGGCAGCACTGCATAATTCTCTTACTGTCATGCCATCCGTAAGATGCTTTTCTG
TGACTGGTGAGTACTCAACCAAGTCATTCTGAGAATAGTGTATGCGGCGACCGAGTTGCTCTTGCCCGGC
GTCAATACGGGATAATACCGCGCCACATAGCAGAACTTTAAAAGTGCTCATCATTGGAAAACGTTCTTCG
GGGCGAAAACTCTCAAGGATCTTACCGCTGTTGAGATCCAGTTCGATGTAACCCACTCGTGCACCCAACT
GATCTTCAGCATCTTTTACTTTCACCAGCGTTTCTGGGTGAGCAAAAACAGGAAGGCAAAATGCCGCAAA
AAAGGGAATAAGGGCGACACGGAAATGTTGAATACTCATACTCTTCCTTTTTCAATATTATTGAAGCATT
TATCAGGGTTATTGTCTCATGAGCGGATACATATTTGAATGTATTTAGAAAAATAAACAAATAGGGGTTC
CGCGCACATTTCCCCGAAAAGTGCCACCTGCATCGATGGCCCCCCGATGGTAGTGTGGGGTCTCCCCATG
CGAGAGTAGGGAACTGCCAGGCATCAAATAAAACGAAAGGCTCAGTCGAAAGACTGGGCCTTTCGTTTTA
TCTGTTGTTTGTCGGTGAACGCTCTCCTGAGTAGGACAAATCCGCCGGGAGCGGATTTGAACGTTGCGAA
GCAACGGCCCGGAGGGTGGCGGGCAGGACGCCCGCCATAAACTGCCAGGCATCAAATTAAGCAGAAGGCC
ATCCTGACGGATGGCCTTTTTGCGTGGCCAGTGCCAAGCTTGCATGC
