>Addgene plasmid #45605 | pKD4 | addgene partial sequence | sequence record 65113 | R6K-3
GTGACACAGGAACACTTAACGGCTGACATGGGAATTAGCCATGGTCCATATGAATATCCTCCTTAGTTCC
TATTCCGAAGTTCCTATTCTCTAGAAAGTATAGGAACTTCAGAGCGCTTTTGAAGCTGGGGTGGGCGAAG
AACTCCAGCATGAGATCCCCGCGCTGGAGGATCATCCAGCCGGCGTCCCGGAAAACGATTCCGAAGCCCA
ACCTTTCATAGAAGGCGGCGGTGGAATCGAAATCTCGTGATGGCAGGTTGGGCGTCGCTTGGTCGGTCAT
TTCGAACCCCAGAGTCCCGCTCAGAAGAACTCGTCAAGAAGGCGATAGAAGGCGATGCGCTGCGAATCGG
GAGCGGCGATACCGTAAAGCACGAGGAAGCGGTCAGCCCATTCGCCGCCAAGCTCTTCAGCAATATCACG
GGTAGCCAACGCTATGTCCTGATAGCGGTCCGCCACACCCAGCCGGCCACAGTCGATGAATCCAGAAAAG
CGGCCATTTTCCACCATGATATTCGGCAAGCAGGCATCGCCATGGGTCACGACGAGATCCTCGCCGTCGG
GCATGCGCGCCTTGAGCCTGGCGAACAGTTCGGCTGGCGCGAGCCCCTGATGCTCTTCGTCCAGATCATC
CTGATCGACAAGACCGGCTTCCATCCGAGTACGTGCTCGCTCGATGCGATGTTTCGCTTGGTGGTCGAAT
GGGCAGGTAGCCGGATCAAGCGTATGCAGCCGCCGCATTGCATCAGCCATGATGGATACTTTCTCGGCAG
GAGCAAGGTGAGATGACAGGAGATCCTGCCCCGGCACTTCGCCCAAT
