LOCUS       Exported 3302 bp ds-DNA circular SYN 17-JUN-2022
DEFINITION  synthetic circular DNA
ACCESSION   .
VERSION     .
KEYWORDS    pKD4
SOURCE      synthetic DNA construct
  ORGANISM  synthetic DNA construct
REFERENCE   1 (bases 1 to 3302)
  AUTHORS   Datsenko KA, Wanner BL
  TITLE     One-step inactivation of chromosomal genes in Escherichia coli K-12
            using PCR products.
  JOURNAL   Proc Natl Acad Sci U S A. 2000 Jun 6;97(12):6640-5.
  PUBMED    10829079
REFERENCE   2 (bases 1 to 3302)
  AUTHORS   .
  TITLE     Direct Submission
  JOURNAL   Exported Jun 17, 2022 from SnapGene Server 1.1.58
            http://www.snapgene.com
FEATURES             Location/Qualifiers
     source          1..3302
                     /organism="synthetic DNA construct"
                     /mol_type="other DNA"
     promoter        complement(82..186)
                     /gene="bla"
                     /label=AmpR promoter
     terminator      276..362
                     /gene="Escherichia coli rrnB"
                     /label=rrnB T1 terminator
                     /note="transcription terminator T1 from the E. coli rrnB
                     gene"
     terminator      454..481
                     /label=rrnB T2 terminator
                     /note="transcription terminator T2 from the E. coli rrnB
                     gene"
     protein_bind    complement(559..606)
                     /label=FRT
                     /bound_moiety="FLP recombinase from the Saccharomyces
                     cerevisiae 2u plasmid"
                     /note="FLP-mediated recombination occurs in the 8-bp core
                     sequence TCTAGAAA (Turan and Bode, 2011)."
     CDS             966..1760
                     /codon_start=1
                     /gene="aph(3')-II (or nptII)"
                     /product="aminoglycoside phosphotransferase from Tn5"
                     /label=NeoR/KanR
                     /note="confers resistance to neomycin, kanamycin, and G418
                     (Geneticin(R))"
                     /translation="MIEQDGLHAGSPAAWVERLFGYDWAQQTIGCSDAAVFRLSAQGRP
                     VLFVKTDLSGALNELQDEAARLSWLATTGVPCAAVLDVVTEAGRDWLLLGEVPGQDLLS
                     SHLAPAEKVSIMADAMRRLHTLDPATCPFDHQAKHRIERARTRMEAGLVDQDDLDEEHQ
                     GLAPAELFARLKARMPDGEDLVVTHGDACLPNIMVENGRFSGFIDCGRLGVADRYQDIA
                     LATRDIAEELGGEWADRFLVLYGIAAPDSQRIAFYRLLDEFF"
     primer_bind     complement(1020..1039)
                     /label=Neo-R
                     /note="Neomycin resistance gene, reverse primer"
     primer_bind     1630..1649
                     /label=Neo-F
                     /note="Neomycin resistance gene, forward primer"
     protein_bind    complement(1951..1984)
                     /label=FRT (minimal)
                     /bound_moiety="FLP recombinase from the Saccharomyces
                     cerevisiae 2u plasmid"
                     /note="supports FLP-mediated excision but not integration
                     (Turan and Bode, 2011)"
     rep_origin      2033..2421
                     /label=R6K gamma ori
                     /note="gamma replication origin from E. coli plasmid R6K;
                     requires the R6K initiator protein pi for replication"
     CDS             complement(2523..81)
                     /codon_start=1
                     /gene="bla"
                     /product="beta-lactamase"
                     /label=AmpR
                     /note="confers resistance to ampicillin, carbenicillin, and
                     related antibiotics"
                     /translation="MSIQHFRVALIPFFAAFCLPVFAHPETLVKVKDAEDQLGARVGYI
                     ELDLNSGKILESFRPEERFPMMSTFKVLLCGAVLSRIDAGQEQLGRRIHYSQNDLVEYS
                     PVTEKHLTDGMTVRELCSAAITMSDNTAANLLLTTIGGPKELTAFLHNMGDHVTRLDRW
                     EPELNEAIPNDERDTTMPVAMATTLRKLLTGELLTLASRQQLIDWMEADKVAGPLLRSA
                     LPAGWFIADKSGAGERGSRGIIAALGPDGKPSRIVVIYTTGSQATMDERNRQIAEIGAS
                     LIKHW"
     primer_bind     3146..3165
                     /label=Amp-R
                     /note="Ampicillin resistance gene, reverse primer"
ORIGIN
        1 cgtttctggg tgagcaaaaa caggaaggca aaatgccgca aaaaagggaa taagggcgac
       61 acggaaatgt tgaatactca tactcttcct ttttcaatat tattgaagca tttatcaggg
      121 ttattgtctc atgagcggat acatatttga atgtatttag aaaaataaac aaataggggt
      181 tccgcgcaca tttccccgaa aagtgccacc tgcatcgatg gcccccgatg gtagtgtggg
      241 gtctccccat gcgagagtag ggaactgcca ggcatcaaat aaaatgaaag gctcagtcga
      301 aagactgggc ctttcgtttt atctgttgtt tgtcggtgaa cgctctcctg agtaggacaa
      361 atccgccggg agcggatttg aacgttgcga agcaacggcc cggagggtgg cgggcaggac
      421 gcccgccata aactgccagg catcaaatta agcagaaggc catcctgacg gatggccttt
      481 ttgcgtggcc agtgccaagc ttgcatgcag attgcagcat tacacgtctt gagcgattgt
      541 gtaggctgga gctgcttcga agttcctata ctttctagag aataggaact tcggaatagg
      601 aacttcaaga tcccccacgc tgccgcaagc actcagggcg caagggctgc taaaggaagc
      661 ggaacacgta gaaagccagt ccgcagaaac ggtgctgacc ccggatgaat gtcagctact
      721 gggctatctg gacaagggaa aacgcaagcg caaagagaaa gcaggtagct tgcagtgggc
      781 ttacatggcg atagctagac tgggcggttt tatggacagc aagcgaaccg gaattgccag
      841 ctggggcgcc ctctggtaag gttgggaagc cctgcaaagt aaactggatg gctttcttgc
      901 cgccaaggat ctgatggcgc aggggatcaa gatctgatca agagacagga tgaggatcgt
      961 ttcgcatgat tgaacaagat ggattgcacg caggttctcc ggccgcttgg gtggagaggc
     1021 tattcggcta tgactgggca caacagacaa tcggctgctc tgatgccgcc gtgttccggc
     1081 tgtcagcgca ggggcgcccg gttctttttg tcaagaccga cctgtccggt gccctgaatg
     1141 aactgcagga cgaggcagcg cggctatcgt ggctggccac gacgggcgtt ccttgcgcag
     1201 ctgtgctcga cgttgtcact gaagcgggaa gggactggct gctattgggc gaagtgccgg
     1261 ggcaggatct cctgtcatct caccttgctc ctgccgagaa agtatccatc atggctgatg
     1321 caatgcggcg gctgcatacg cttgatccgg ctacctgccc attcgaccac caagcgaaac
     1381 atcgcatcga gcgagcacgt actcggatgg aagccggtct tgtcgatcag gatgatctgg
     1441 acgaagagca tcaggggctc gcgccagccg aactgttcgc caggctcaag gcgcgcatgc
     1501 ccgacggcga ggatctcgtc gtgacccatg gcgatgcctg cttgccgaat atcatggtgg
     1561 aaaatggccg cttttctgga ttcatcgact gtggccggct gggtgtggcg gaccgctatc
     1621 aggacatagc gttggctacc cgtgatattg ctgaagagct tggcggcgaa tgggctgacc
     1681 gcttcctcgt gctttacggt atcgccgctc ccgattcgca gcgcatcgcc ttctatcgcc
     1741 ttcttgacga gttcttctga gcgggactct ggggttcgaa atgaccgacc aagcgacgcc
     1801 caacctgcca tcacgagatt tcgattccac cgccgccttc tatgaaaggt tgggcttcgg
     1861 aatcgttttc cgggacgccg gctggatgat cctccagcgc ggggatctca tgctggagtt
     1921 cttcgcccac cccagcttca aaagcgctct gaagttccta tactttctag agaataggaa
     1981 cttcggaata ggaactaagg aggatattca tatggaccat ggctaattcc catgtcagcc
     2041 gttaagtgtt cctgtgtcac tcaaaattgc tttgagaggc tctaagggct tctcagtgcg
     2101 ttacatccct ggcttgttgt ccacaaccgt taaaccttaa aagctttaaa agccttatat
     2161 attctttttt ttcttataaa acttaaaacc ttagaggcta tttaagttgc tgatttatat
     2221 taattttatt gttcaaacat gagagcttag tacgtgaaac atgagagctt agtacgttag
     2281 ccatgagagc ttagtacgtt agccatgagg gtttagttcg ttaaacatga gagcttagta
     2341 cgttaaacat gagagcttag tacgtgaaac atgagagctt agtacgtact atcaacaggt
     2401 tgaactgctg atcttcagat cctctacgcc ggacgcatcg tggccggatc ttgcggccgc
     2461 aaaaattaaa aatgaagttt taaatcaatc taaagtatat atgagtaaac ttggtctgac
     2521 agttaccaat gcttaatcag tgaggcacct atctcagcga tctgtctatt tcgttcatcc
     2581 atagttgcct gactccccgt cgtgtagata actacgatac gggagggctt accatctggc
     2641 cccagtgctg caatgatacc gcgagaccca cgctcaccgg ctccagattt atcagcaata
     2701 aaccagccag ccggaagggc cgagcgcaga agtggtcctg caactttatc cgcctccatc
     2761 cagtctatta attgttgccg ggaagctaga gtaagtagtt cgccagttaa tagtttgcgc
     2821 aacgttgttg ccattgctac aggcatcgtg gtgtcacgct cgtcgtttgg tatggcttca
     2881 ttcagctccg gttcccaacg atcaaggcga gttacatgat cccccatgtt gtgcaaaaaa
     2941 gcggttagct ccttcggtcc tccgatcgtt gtcagaagta agttggccgc agtgttatca
     3001 ctcatggtta tggcagcact gcataattct cttactgtca tgccatccgt aagatgcttt
     3061 tctgtgactg gtgagtactc aaccaagtca ttctgagaat agtgtatgcg gcgaccgagt
     3121 tgctcttgcc cggcgtcaat acgggataat accgcgccac atagcagaac tttaaaagtg
     3181 ctcatcattg gaaaacgttc ttcggggcga aaactctcaa ggatcttacc gctgttgaga
     3241 tccagttcga tgtaacccac tcgtgcaccc aactgatctt cagcatcttt tactttcacc
     3301 ag
//
